Addgene plasmid #227113: pAAV_GR-RE_MLPmin_BC1093-luc2
Purpose: Glucocorticoid receptor response element for luciferase and barcode assays; barcode BC1093
Depositing lab: Michael Wehr. Depositing organization: Systasy Bioscience GmbH. Publication: Polypharmacological profiling across protein target families and cellular pathways using the multiplexed cell-based assay platform safetyProfiler reveals efficacy, potency and side effects of drugs. Popovic L, Brankatschk B, Palladino G, Rossner MJ, Wehr MC. Biomed Pharmacother. 2024 Nov;180:117523. doi: 10.1016/j.biopha.2024.117523. Epub 2024 Oct 14. PubMed 39405910.
Backbone
  Vector backbone: pAAV
  Vector type: Mammalian Expression, AAV
Growth in bacteria
  Bacterial resistance: Ampicillin, 100 μg/mL
  Growth temperature: 37°C
  Growth strain: NEB Stable
  Copy number: High Copy
Gene/Insert
  Gene/Insert name: 12x clustered GR response element linked to MLP minimal promoter driving barcode 1093 and a luciferase reporter gene
  Species: Synthetic
  Cloning method: Gateway Cloning
Terms and licenses: Academic/Nonprofit Terms; Industry Terms: Not Available to Industry
How to cite: pAAV_GR-RE_MLPmin_BC1093-luc2 was a gift from Michael Wehr (Addgene plasmid # 227113 ; http://n2t.net/addgene:227113 ; RRID:Addgene_227113)
