[The description below was written by a language model from this plasmid's Addgene catalogue record and pLannotate feature annotations shown in this document.]
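Description:
pAAV_GR-RE_MLPmin_BC1093-luc2 is a 7,065 nt AAV transfer plasmid for mammalian cells that carries a synthetic transcriptional sensor for glucocorticoid receptor (GR) activity. It is propagated in E. coli through a high-copy ColE1/pUC-type origin with ampicillin selection (AmpR under its own promoter). The recombination-deficient host strain listed in the record is a common choice for keeping the repeat-rich AAV2 inverted terminal repeats stable. These ITRs, annotated only as fragments, flank the reporter cassette and would allow it to be packaged into recombinant AAV particles, although the plasmid can also be delivered by transfection.

According to the catalogue entry, the payload consists of twelve clustered GR response elements linked to the MLP minimal promoter, which has little basal activity, so that transcription depends on ligand-activated GR binding upstream. The response elements and minimal promoter are not annotated individually. They presumably lie within the multisite Gateway-assembled region marked by the attB1, attB4, attB3 and attB2 sites, which also contains a fragment of a transcriptional pause site. The region between the facing T3 and T7 promoters probably holds the unique barcode BC1093, though this too is not annotated. Downstream lie the firefly luc2 coding sequence, a WPRE to enhance transcript stability and expression, and the bGH polyadenylation signal.

Pathway activation can therefore be read out either as luminescence or by quantifying the transcribed barcode, which allows many differently barcoded sensors to be pooled in multiplexed drug-profiling assays. Short EGFP, lacI, rop, bom and TcR fragments, along with an SV40 promoter outside the ITRs, appear to be backbone remnants.
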