Features (pLannotate 1.2.2; 26 found; start..end, strand, type, name):
      2..133     -  repeat_region  AAV2 ITR (fragment): inverted terminal repeat of adeno-associated virus serotype 2 inverted
    191..439     +  CDS            (3-F)Tyr-EGFP (fragment): (3-F)Tyr-EGFP is a basic (constitutively fluorescent) green fluorescent protein published in 2004, derived from Aequorea victoria.
    457..483     -  misc_feature   MCS (fragment): pBluescript multiple cloning site
    484..508     +  protein_bind   attB1: mutant version of attB; recombination site for the Gateway® BP reaction BP Clonase™
    767..787     -  protein_bind   attB4: mutant version of attB; core recombination site for the Gateway® BP reaction BP Clonase™
    788..815     +  misc_feature   pause site (fragment): RNA polymerase II transcriptional pause signal from the human α2 globin gene
    928..948     +  protein_bind   attB3: mutant version of attB; core recombination site for the Gateway® BP reaction BP Clonase™
    975..993     +  promoter       T3 promoter: promoter for bacteriophage T3 RNA polymerase
   1057..1075    -  promoter       T7 promoter: promoter for bacteriophage T7 RNA polymerase
   1102..1122    -  protein_bind   attB2: mutant version of attB; core recombination site for the Gateway® BP reaction BP Clonase™
   1208..2860    +  CDS            luciferase: firefly luciferase synthetic luc2 version of the luciferase gene
   2864..2888    +  misc_feature   MCS (fragment): pBluescript multiple cloning site
   2888..3476    +  misc_feature   WPRE: woodchuck hepatitis virus posttranscriptional regulatory element
   3509..3733    +  polyA_signal   bGH poly(A) signal: bovine growth hormone polyadenylation signal
   3737..3758    +  promoter       SV40 promoter (fragment): SV40 enhancer and early promoter
   3819..3910    +  repeat_region  AAV2 ITR (fragment): inverted terminal repeat of adeno-associated virus serotype 2 inverted
   3910..3939    -  repeat_region  AAV2 ITR (fragment): inverted terminal repeat of adeno-associated virus serotype 2 inverted
   3943..4272    -  promoter       SV40 promoter: SV40 enhancer and early promoter
   4279..4335    -  CDS            lacI (fragment): lac repressor; lacI; The lac repressor binds to the lac operator to inhibit transcription in E. coli. This inhibition can be relieved by adding lactose or isopropyl-β-D-thiogalactopyranoside (IPTG).
   4518..5106    -  rep_origin     ori: high-copy-number ColE1/pMB1/pBR322/pUC origin of replication
   5277..6137    -  CDS            AmpR: β-lactamase; bla; confers resistance to ampicillin, carbenicillin, and related antibiotics
   6138..6242    -  promoter       AmpR promoter: bla
   6337..6372    +  CDS            rop (fragment): Rop protein, which maintains plasmids at low copy number; rop
   6474..6522    +  misc_feature   bom (fragment): basis of mobility region from pBR322
   6523..6802    -  CDS            TcR (fragment): tetracycline efflux protein; tet; confers resistance to tetracycline
   7030..7048    +  promoter       SP6 promoter: promoter for bacteriophage SP6 RNA polymerase
>Addgene plasmid #227113 | pAAV_GR-RE_MLPmin_BC1093-luc2 | addgene full sequence | sequence record 454408 | Addgene NGS Result
TAGCTGCGCGCTCGCTCGCTCACTGAGGCCGCCCGGGCAAAGCCCGGGCGTCGGGCGACCTTTGGTCGCC
CGGCCTCAGTGAGCGAGCGAGCGCGCAGAGAGGGAGTGGCCAACTCCATCACTAGGGGTTCCTTGTAGTT
AATGATTAACCCGCCATGCTACTTATCTACGTAGCCATGCTCTAGGTACCTTCTTCAAGGACGACGGCAA
CTACAAGACCCGCGCCGAGGTGAAGTTCGAGGGCGACACCCTGGTGAACCGCATCGAGCTGAAGGGCATC
GACTTCAAGGAGGACGGCAACATCCTGGGGCACAAGCTGGAGTACAACTACAACAGCCACAACGTCCATA
TCATGGCCGACAAGCAGAAGAACGGCATCAAGGTGAACTTCAAGATCCGCCACAACATCGAGGACGGCAG
CGTGCAGCTCGCCGACCACTCATATGTACTCGAGTTGTCGACGGTATCGATAAGCTTGATATCACAAGTT
TGTACAAAAAAGCAGGCTGGGAACATTATGTCCTGTGGGAACAGTATGTCCTGAGGGAACATTATGTCCT
GTGGGAACATTATGTCCTGTACGCGTGGCCTCGCCTGCAGGGGGAACATTATGTCCTGTGGGAACAGTAT
GTCCTGAGGGAACATTATGTCCTGTGGGAACATTATGTCCTGTGGCCTCCTGCAGGAGGCGGCCGGGAAC
ATTATGTCCTGTGGGAACAGTATGTCCTGAGGGAACATTATGTCCTGTGGGAACATTATGTCCTGTCAAC
TTTTCTATACAAAGTTGGCAAGTGCAGGTGCCAGAACATTTCTCTGGCCTAACTGGAAGACGCTAGCGGG
GGGCTATAAAAGGGGGTGGGGGCGTTCGTCCTCACTCTAGATCTGCGATCTAAGTAAGCTTGGCAATCCG
GTACTGTTGGTAAAGCCCAACTTTGTATAATAAAGTTGAGCTAGTTGCTAAGTCTGCCGAGTAGAATTAA
CCCTCACTAAAGGGTAGGTGACACTATAATCATCATACTCTTTTCTATGTCGGTGATCTAATCACAAACA
AATCTACCTATAGTGAGTCGTATTAGTAGACGCGAGTCAATGCATGTACGACAGCTTTCTTGTACAAAGT
GGTGATATCGAATTCCTGCAGCCCGGGGGATCCGCCCGGGCTAGAGCGGCCGCCACCGCGGTGGAGCTCG
CGACTAGTGACGCCACCATGGAAGATGCCAAAAACATTAAGAAGGGCCCAGCGCCATTCTACCCACTCGA
AGACGGGACCGCCGGCGAGCAGCTGCACAAAGCCATGAAGCGCTACGCCCTGGTGCCTGGCACCATCGCC
TTTACCGACGCACATATCGAGGTGGACATTACCTACGCCGAGTACTTCGAGATGAGCGTTCGGCTGGCAG
AAGCTATGAAGCGCTATGGGCTGAATACAAACCATCGGATCGTGGTGTGCAGCGAGAATAGCTTGCAGTT
CTTCATGCCCGTGTTGGGTGCCCTGTTCATCGGTGTGGCTGTGGCCCCAGCTAACGACATCTACAACGAG
CGCGAGCTGCTGAACAGCATGGGCATCAGCCAGCCCACCGTCGTATTCGTGAGCAAGAAAGGGCTGCAAA
AGATCCTCAACGTGCAAAAGAAGCTACCGATCATACAAAAGATCATCATCATGGATAGCAAGACCGACTA
CCAGGGCTTCCAAAGCATGTACACCTTCGTGACTTCCCATTTGCCACCCGGCTTCAACGAGTACGACTTC
GTGCCCGAGAGCTTCGACCGGGACAAAACCATCGCCCTGATCATGAACAGTAGTGGCAGTACCGGATTGC
CCAAGGGCGTAGCCCTACCGCACCGCACCGCTTGTGTCCGATTCAGTCATGCCCGCGACCCCATCTTCGG
CAACCAGATCATCCCCGACACCGCTATCCTCAGCGTGGTGCCATTTCACCACGGCTTCGGCATGTTCACC
ACGCTGGGCTACTTGATCTGCGGCTTTCGGGTCGTGCTCATGTACCGCTTCGAGGAGGAGCTATTCTTGC
GCAGCTTGCAAGACTATAAGATTCAATCTGCCCTGCTGGTGCCCACACTATTTAGCTTCTTCGCTAAGAG
CACTCTCATCGACAAGTACGACCTAAGCAACTTGCACGAGATCGCCAGCGGCGGGGCGCCGCTCAGCAAG
GAGGTAGGTGAGGCCGTGGCCAAACGCTTCCACCTACCAGGCATCCGCCAGGGCTACGGCCTGACAGAAA
CAACCAGCGCCATTCTGATCACCCCCGAAGGGGACGACAAGCCTGGCGCAGTAGGCAAGGTGGTGCCCTT
CTTCGAGGCTAAGGTGGTGGACTTGGACACCGGTAAGACACTGGGTGTGAACCAGCGCGGCGAGCTGTGC
GTCCGTGGCCCCATGATCATGAGCGGCTACGTTAACAACCCCGAGGCTACAAACGCTCTCATCGACAAGG
ACGGCTGGCTGCACAGCGGCGACATCGCCTACTGGGACGAGGACGAGCACTTCTTCATCGTGGACCGGCT
GAAGAGCCTGATCAAATACAAGGGCTACCAGGTAGCCCCAGCCGAACTGGAGAGCATCCTGCTGCAACAC
CCCAACATCTTCGACGCCGGGGTCGCCGGCCTGCCCGACGACGATGCCGGCGAGCTGCCCGCCGCAGTCG
TCGTGCTGGAACACGGTAAAACCATAACCGAGAAGGAGATCGTGGACTATGTGGCCAGCCAGGCTACAAC
CGCCAAGAAGCTGCGCGGTGGTGTTGTGTTCGTGGACGAGGTGCCTAAAGGACTGACCGGCAAGTTGGAC
GCCCGCAAGATCCGCGAGATTCTCATTAAGGCCAAGAAGGGCGGCAAGATCGCCGTGTAATTCGAATTCG
ATATCAAGCTTATCGATAATCAACCTCTGGATTACAAAATTTGTGAAAGATTGACTGGTATTCTTAACTA
TGTTGCTCCTTTTACGCTATGTGGATACGCTGCTTTAATGCCTTTGTATCATGCTATTGCTTCCCGTATG
GCTTTCATTTTCTCCTCCTTGTATAAATCCTGGTTGCTGTCTCTTTATGAGGAGTTGTGGCCCGTTGTCA
GGCAACGTGGCGTGGTGTGCACTGTGTTTGCTGACGCAACCCCCACTGGTTGGGGCATTGCCACCACCTG
TCAGCTCCTTTCCGGGACTTTCGCTTTCCCCCTCCCTATTGCCACGGCGGAACTCATCGCCGCCTGCCTT
GCCCGCTGCTGGACAGGGGCTCGGCTGTTGGGCACTGACAATTCCGTGGTGTTGTCGGGGAAATCATCGT
CCTTTCCTTGGCTGCTCGCCTGTGTTGCCACCTGGATTCTGCGCGGGACGTCCTTCTGCTACGTCCCTTC
GGCCCTCAATCCAGCGGACCTTCCTTCCCGCGGCCTGCTGCCGGCTCTGCGGCCTCTTCCGCGTCTTCGC
CTTCGCCCTCAGACGAGTCGGATCTCCCTTTGGGCCGCCTCCCCGCATCGATACCGTCGACTCGCTGATC
AGCCTCGACTGTGCCTTCTAGTTGCCAGCCATCTGTTGTTTGCCCCTCCCCCGTGCCTTCCTTGACCCTG
GAAGGTGCCACTCCCACTGTCCTTTCCTAATAAAATGAGGAAATTGCATCGCATTGTCTGAGTAGGTGTC
ATTCTATTCTGGGGGGTGGGGTGGGGCAGGACAGCAAGGGGGAGGATTGGGAAGACAATAGCAGGCATGC
TGGGGATGCGGTGGGCTCTATGGCTTCTGAGGCGGAAAGAACCAGCTGGGGCTCGACTAGAGCATGGCTA
CGTAGATAAGTAGCATGGCGGGTTAATCATTAACTACAAGGAACCCCTAGTGATGGAGTTGGCCACTCCC
TCTCTGCGCGCTCGCTCGCTCACTGAGGCCGGGCGACCAAAGGTCGCCCGACGCCCGGGCGGCCTCAGTG
AGCGAGCGAGCGCGCAGAGCTTTTTGCAAAAGCCTAGGCCTCCAAAAAAGCCTCCTCACTACTTCTGGAA
TAGCTCAGAGGCCGAGGCGGCCTCGGCCTCTGCATAAATAAAAAAAATTAGTCAGCCATGGGGCGGAGAA
TGGGCGGAACTGGGCGGAGTTAGGGGCGGGATGGGCGGAGTTAGGGGCGGGACTATGGTTGCTGACTAAT
TGAGATGCATGCTTTGCATACTTCTGCCTGCTGGGGAGCCTGGGGACTTTCCACACCTGGTTGCTGACTA
ATTGAGATGCATGCTTTGCATACTTCTGCCTGCTGGGGAGCCTGGGGACTTTCCACACCCTAACTGACAC
ACATTCCACAGCTGCATTAATGAATCGGCCAACGCGCGGGGAGAGGCGGTTTGCGTATTGGGCGCTCTTC
CGCTTCCTCGCTCACTGACTCGCTGCGCTCGGTCGTTCGGCTGCGGCGAGCGGTATCAGCTCACTCAAAG
GCGGTAATACGGTTATCCACAGAATCAGGGGATAACGCAGGAAAGAACATGTGAGCAAAAGGCCAGCAAA
AGGCCAGGAACCGTAAAAAGGCCGCGTTGCTGGCGTTTTTCCATAGGCTCCGCCCCCCTGACGAGCATCA
CAAAAATCGACGCTCAAGTCAGAGGTGGCGAAACCCGACAGGACTATAAAGATACCAGGCGTTTCCCCCT
GGAAGCTCCCTCGTGCGCTCTCCTGTTCCGACCCTGCCGCTTACCGGATACCTGTCCGCCTTTCTCCCTT
CGGGAAGCGTGGCGCTTTCTCATAGCTCACGCTGTAGGTATCTCAGTTCGGTGTAGGTCGTTCGCTCCAA
GCTGGGCTGTGTGCACGAACCCCCCGTTCAGCCCGACCGCTGCGCCTTATCCGGTAACTATCGTCTTGAG
TCCAACCCGGTAAGACACGACTTATCGCCACTGGCAGCAGCCACTGGTAACAGGATTAGCAGAGCGAGGT
ATGTAGGCGGTGCTACAGAGTTCTTGAAGTGGTGGCCTAACTACGGCTACACTAGAAGAACAGTATTTGG
TATCTGCGCTCTGCTGAAGCCAGTTACCTTCGGAAAAAGAGTTGGTAGCTCTTGATCCGGCAAACAAACC
ACCGCTGGTAGCGGTGGTTTTTTTGTTTGCAAGCAGCAGATTACGCGCAGAAAAAAAGGATCTCAAGAAG
ATCCTTTGATCTTTTCTACGGGGTCTGACGCTCAGTGGAACGAAAACTCACGTTAAGGGATTTTGGTCAT
GAGATTATCAAAAAGGATCTTCACCTAGATCCTTTTAAATTAAAAATGAAGTTTTAAATCAATCTAAAGT
ATATATGAGTAAACTTGGTCTGACAGTTACCAATGCTTAATCAGTGAGGCACCTATCTCAGCGATCTGTC
TATTTCGTTCATCCATAGTTGCCTGACTCCCCGTCGTGTAGATAACTACGATACGGGAGGGCTTACCATC
TGGCCCCAGTGCTGCAATGATACCGCGAGACCCACGCTCACCGGCTCCAGATTTATCAGCAATAAACCAG
CCAGCCGGAAGGGCCGAGCGCAGAAGTGGTCCTGCAACTTTATCCGCCTCCATCCAGTCTATTAATTGTT
GCCGGGAAGCTAGAGTAAGTAGTTCGCCAGTTAATAGTTTGCGCAACGTTGTTGCCATTGCTACAGGCAT
CGTGGTGTCACGCTCGTCGTTTGGTATGGCTTCATTCAGCTCCGGTTCCCAACGATCAAGGCGAGTTACA
TGATCCCCCATGTTGTGCAAAAAAGCGGTTAGCTCCTTCGGTCCTCCGATCGTTGTCAGAAGTAAGTTGG
CCGCAGTGTTATCACTCATGGTTATGGCAGCACTGCATAATTCTCTTACTGTCATGCCATCCGTAAGATG
CTTTTCTGTGACTGGTGAGTACTCAACCAAGTCATTCTGAGAATAGTGTATGCGGCGACCGAGTTGCTCT
TGCCCGGCGTCAATACGGGATAATACCGCGCCACATAGCAGAACTTTAAAAGTGCTCATCATTGGAAAAC
GTTCTTCGGGGCGAAAACTCTCAAGGATCTTACCGCTGTTGAGATCCAGTTCGATGTAACCCACTCGTGC
ACCCAACTGATCTTCAGCATCTTTTACTTTCACCAGCGTTTCTGGGTGAGCAAAAACAGGAAGGCAAAAT
GCCGCAAAAAAGGGAATAAGGGCGACACGGAAATGTTGAATACTCATACTCTTCCTTTTTCAATATTATT
GAAGCATTTATCAGGGTTATTGTCTCATGAGCGGATACATATTTGAATGTATTTAGAAAAATAAACAAAT
AGGGGTTCCGCGCACATTTCCCCGAAAAGTGCCACCTGACGTCTAAGAAACCATTATTATCATGACATTA
ACCTATAAAAATAGGCGTATCACGAGGCCCTTTCGTCTCGCGCGTTTCGGTGATGACGGTGAAAACCTCT
GACACATGCAGCTCCCGGAGACGGTCACAGCTTGTCTGTAAGCGGATGCCGGGAGCAGACAAGCCCGTCA
GGGCGCGTCAGCGGGTGTTGGCGGGTGTCGGGGCTGGCTTAACTATGCGGCATCAGAGCAGATTGTACTG
AGAGTGCACCATTCGACGCTCTCCCTTATGCGACTCCTGCATTAGGAAGCAGCCCAGTAGTAGGTTGAGG
CCGTTGAGCACCGCCGCCGCAAGGAATGGTGCATGCAAGGAGATGGCGCCCAACAGTCCCCCGGCCACGG
GGCCTGCCACCATACCCACGCCGAAACAAGCGCTCATGAGCCCGAAGTGGCGAGCCCGATCTTCCCCATC
GGTGATGTCGGCGATATAGGCGCCAGCAACCGCACCTGTGGCGCCGGTGATGCCGGCCACGATGCGTCCG
GCGTAGAGGATCTGGCTAGCGATGACCCTGCTGATTGGTTCGCTGACCATTTCCGGGTGCGGGACGGCGT
TACCAGAAACTCAGAAGGTTCGTCCAACCAAACCGACTCTGACGGCAGTTTACGAGAGAGATGATAGGGT
CTGCTTCAGTAAGCCAGATGCTACACAATTAGGCTTGTACATATTGTCGTTAGAACGCGGCTACAATTAA
TACATAACCTTATGTATCATACACATACGATTTAGGTGACACTATAGAATACACGGAATTAATTC
